>Addgene plasmid #230758 | AiP2037 - pAAV-AiE2609m-minBG-SYFP2-WPRE3-BGHpA | addgene full sequence | sequence record 466340 | Addgene NGS Result
CCCCAGATATGCTCCCCAAGTAGAATATTCAGGTCCCTACAGACCCGCACGCAGAGAGCTGACAATTCCC
GCGACAGGCAACCTAAGCGGTCCCGCTTCATCTCCCTAGCGGGACTCGACGGTCGGGGATAGAGAGAGGG
CTCCGAGGGTGCTCACTCTTGACTGTTCCCTTCTCCCCGCAGACGCCGGCGGAGCTCGGGCTGGGCATAA
AAGTCAGGGCAGAGCCATCTATTGCTTACATTTGCTTCTGGGATCCAGATCTTTCGAAGCTAGCGCTACC
GGTCGCCACCATGGTGAGCAAGGGCGAGGAGCTGTTCACCGGGGTGGTGCCCATCCTGGTCGAGCTGGAC
GGCGACGTAAACGGCCACAAGTTCAGCGTGTCCGGCGAGGGCGAGGGCGATGCCACCTACGGCAAGCTGA
CCCTGAAGCTGATCTGCACCACCGGCAAGCTGCCCGTGCCCTGGCCCACCCTCGTGACCACCCTGGGCTA
CGGCGTGCAGTGCTTCGCCCGCTACCCCGACCACATGAAGCAGCACGACTTCTTCAAGTCCGCCATGCCC
GAAGGCTACGTCCAGGAGCGCACCATCTTCTTCAAGGACGACGGCAACTACAAGACCCGCGCCGAGGTGA
AGTTCGAGGGCGACACCCTGGTGAACCGCATCGAGCTGAAGGGCATCGACTTCAAGGAGGACGGCAACAT
CCTGGGGCACAAGCTGGAGTACAACTACAACAGCCACAACGTCTATATCACCGCCGACAAGCAGAAGAAC
GGCATCAAGGCCAACTTCAAGATCCGCCACAACATCGAGGACGGCGGCGTGCAGCTCGCCGACCACTACC
AGCAGAACACCCCCATCGGCGACGGCCCCGTGCTGCTGCCCGACAACCACTACCTGAGCTACCAGTCCAA
GCTGAGCAAAGACCCCAACGAGAAGCGCGATCACATGGTCCTGCTGGAGTTCGTGACCGCCGCCGGGATC
ACTCTCGGCATGGACGAGCTGTACAAGTAAGTCGACGGCGCGCCGCGGCCGCGAATTCGATATCATAATC
AACCTCTGGATTACAAAATTTGTGAAAGATTGACTGGTATTCTTAACTATGTTGCTCCTTTTACGCTATG
TGGATACGCTGCTTTAATGCCTTTGTATCATGCTATTGCTTCCCGTATGGCTTTCATTTTCTCCTCCTTG
TATAAATCCTGGTTAGTTCTTGCCACGGCGGAACTCATCGCCGCCTGCCTTGCCCGCTGCTGGACAGGGG
CTCGGCTGTTGGGCACTGACAATTCCGTGGCTCGAGAGATCTTCGACTGTGCCTTCTAGTTGCCAGCCAT
CTGTTGTTTGCCCCTCCCCCGTGCCTTCCTTGACCCTGGAAGGTGCCACTCCCACTGTCCTTTCCTAATA
AAATGAGGAAATTGCATCGCATTGTCTGAGTAGGTGTCATTCTATTCTGGGGGGTGGGGTGGGGCAGGAC
AGCAAGGGGGAGGATTGGGAAGACAATAGCAGGCATGAGATCTCACGTGCGGACCGAGCGGCCGCAGGAA
CCCCTAGTGATGGAGTTGGCCACTCCCTCTCTGCGCGCTCGCTCGCTCACTGAGGCCGGGCGACCAAAGG
TCGCCCGACGCCCGGGCTTTGCCCGGGCGGCCTCAGTGAGCGAGCGAGCGCGCAGCTGCCTGCAGGGGCG
CCTGATGCGGTATTTTCTCCTTACGCATCTGTGCGGTATTTCACACCGCATA
[95 nt withheld, positions 1733-1827]
T
[46 nt withheld, positions 1829-1874]
C
[141 nt withheld, positions 1876-2016]
CCTTTGACGTTGGAGTCCACGTTCTTT
[37 nt withheld, positions 2044-2080]
ACTCTATCTCGGGCTATTCTTTTGATTTATAAGGGATTTTGCCGATTTCGGTCTATTGGTTAAAAAATGA
GCTGATTTAACAAAAATTTAACGCGAATTTTAACAAAATATTAACGTTTACAATTTTATGGTGCACTCTC
AGTACAATCTGCTCTGATGCCGCATAGTTAAGCCAGCCCCGACACCCGCCAACACCCGCTGACGCGCCCT
GACGGGCTTGTCTGCTCCCGGCATCCGCTTACAGACAAGCTGTGACCGTCTCCGGGAGCTGCATGTGTCA
GAGGTTTTCACCGTCATCACCGAAACGCGCGAGACGAAAGGGCCTCGTGATACGCCTATTTTTATAGGTT
AATGTCATGATAATAATGGTTTCTTAGACGTCAGGTGGCACTTTTCGGGGAAATGTGCGCGGAACCCCTA
TTTGTTTATTTTTCTAAATACATTCAAATATGTATCCGCTCATGAGACAATAACCCTGATAAATGCTTCA
ATAATATTGAAAAAGGAAGAGTATGAGTATTCAACATTTCCGTGTCGCCCTTATTCCCTTTTTTGCGGCA
TTTTGCCTTCCTGTTTTTGCTCACCCAGAAACGCTGGTGAAAGTAAAAGATGCTGAAGATCAGTTGGGTG
CACGAGTGGGTTACATCGAACTGGATCTCAACAGCGGTAAGATCCTTGAGAGTTTTCGCCCCGAAGAACG
TTTTCCAATGATGAGCACTTTTAAAGTTCTGCTATGTGGCGCGGTATTATCCCGTATTGACGCCGGGCAA
GAGCAACTCGGTCGCCGCATACACTATTCTCAGAATGACTTGGTTGAGTACTCACCAGTCACAGAAAAGC
ATCTTACGGATGGCATGACAGTAAGAGAATTATGCAGTGCTGCCATAACCATGAGTGATAACACTGCGGC
CAACTTACTTCTGACAACGATCGGAGGACCGAAGGAGCTAACCGCTTTTTTGCACAACATGGGGGATCAT
GTAACTCGCCTTGATCGTTGGGAACCGGAGCTGAATGAAGCCATACCAAACGACGAGCGTGACACCACGA
TGCCTGTAGCAATGGCAACAACGTTGCGCAAACTATTAACTGGCGAACTACTTACTCTAGCTTCCCGGCA
ACAATTAATAGACTGGATGGAGGCGGATAAAGTTGCAGGACCACTTCTGCGCTCGGCCCTTCCGGCTGGC
TGGTTTATTGCTGATAAATCTGGAGCCGGTGAGCGTGGGTCTCGCGGTATCATTGCAGCACTGGGGCCAG
ATGGTAAGCCCTCCCGTATCGTAGTTATCTACACGACGGGGAGTCAGGCAACTATGGATGAACGAAATAG
ACAGATCGCTGAGATAGGTGCCTCACTGATTAAGCATTGGTAACTGTCAGACCAAGTTTACTCATATATA
CTTTAGATTGATTTAAAACTTCATTTTTAATTTAAAAGGATCTAGGTGAAGATCCTTTTTGATAATCTCA
TGACCAAAATCCCTTAACGTGAGTTTTCGTTCCACTGAGCGTCAGACCCCGTAGAAAAGATCAAAGGATC
TTCTTGAGATCCTTTTTTTCTGCGCGTAATCTGCTGCTTGCAAACAAAAAAACCACCGCTACCAGCGGTG
GTTTGTTTGCCGGATCAAGAGCTACCAACTCTTTTTCCGAAGGTAACTGGCTTCAGCAGAGCGCAGATAC
CAAATACTGTTCTTCTAGTGTAGCCGTAGTTAGGCCACCACTTCAAGAACTCTGTAGCACCGCCTACATA
CCTCGCTCTGCTAATCCTGTTACCAGTGGCTGCTGCCAGTGGCGATAAGTCGTGTCTTACCGGGTTGGAC
TCAAGACGATAGTTACCGGATAAGGCGCAGCGGTCGGGCTGAACGGGGGGTTCGTGCACACAGCCCAGCT
TGGAGCGAACGACCTACACCGAACTGAGATACCTACAGCGTGAGCTATGAGAAAGCGCCACGCTTCCCGA
AGGGAGAAAGGCGGACAGGTATCCGGTAAGCGGCAGGGTCGGAACAGGAGAGCGCACGAGGGAGCTTCCA
GGGGGAAACGCCTGGTATCTTTATAGTCCTGTCGGGTTTCGCCACCTCTGACTTGAGCGTCGATTTTTGT
GATGCTCGTCAGGGGGGCGGAGCCTATGGAAAAACGCCAGCAACGCGGCCTTTTTACGGTTCCTGGCCTT
TTGCTGGCCTTTTGCTCACATGTCCTGCAGGCAGCTGCGCGCTCGCTCGCTCACTGAGGCCGCCCGGGCG
TCGGGCGACCTTTGGTCGCCCGGCCTCAGTGAGCGAGCGAGCGCGCAGAGAGGGAGTGGCCAACTCCATC
ACTAGGGGTTCCTGCGGCCGCACGCGTATGGGTCTATGGAAGCCACTGGGACCTTGCGGTCCCGCACACC
TGCACCGGGAGCGGGAAAAACCTCGCTCGCCTGCCTCCCTCCCAGAGCGCGCAGTTATCCCGCGGG
Features (pLannotate 1.2.2; 14 found; start..end, strand, type, name):
    291..1007    +  CDS            SYFP2: SYFP2 is a basic (constitutively fluorescent) yellow fluorescent protein published in 2006, derived from Aequorea victoria. It is reported to be a very rapidly-maturing monomer with moderate acid sensitivity.
   1047..1204    +  misc_feature   WPRE (fragment): woodchuck hepatitis virus posttranscriptional regulatory element
   1210..1290    +  misc_feature   WPRE (fragment): woodchuck hepatitis virus posttranscriptional regulatory element
   1307..1418    +  polyA_signal   bGH poly(A) signal: bovine growth hormone polyadenylation signal
   1536..1676    +  repeat_region  AAV2 ITR: inverted terminal repeat of adeno-associated virus serotype 2 inverted
   1681..1732    -  misc_feature   bom (fragment): basis of mobility region from pBR322
   1751..2206    +  rep_origin     f1 ori (sequence partly withheld): f1 bacteriophage origin of replication; arrow indicates direction of (+) strand synthesis
   2207..2256    -  misc_feature   bom (fragment): basis of mobility region from pBR322
   2358..2393    -  CDS            rop (fragment): Rop protein, which maintains plasmids at low copy number; rop
   2488..2592    +  promoter       AmpR promoter: bla
   2593..3453    +  CDS            AmpR: β-lactamase; bla; confers resistance to ampicillin, carbenicillin, and related antibiotics
   3624..4212    +  rep_origin     ori: high-copy-number ColE1/pMB1/pBR322/pUC origin of replication
   4285..4312    +  repeat_region  AAV2 ITR (fragment): inverted terminal repeat of adeno-associated virus serotype 2 inverted
   4341..4368    +  repeat_region  AAV2 ITR (fragment): inverted terminal repeat of adeno-associated virus serotype 2 inverted
