[The description below was written by a language model from this plasmid's Addgene catalogue record and pLannotate feature annotations shown in this document.]
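Description:
AiP2037 - pAAV-AiE2609m-minBG-SYFP2-WPRE3-BGHpA is an AAV transfer plasmid built on a pAAV2 backbone, designed to package an enhancer-driven fluorescent reporter into recombinant adeno-associated virus for delivery to brain tissue. In bacteria it is maintained by a high-copy ColE1/pUC-type origin and selected with ampicillin through the β-lactamase gene and its own promoter. An f1 phage origin is also present, along with short remnants of the pBR322 bom and rop regions that are only backbone vestiges.

The payload lies between AAV2 inverted terminal repeats, which are the cis elements needed for replication and packaging of the vector genome. One ITR is annotated in full, while the other is detected only as two short fragments in the sequencing result, which may simply reflect how hard these repeats are to sequence and annotate. Within the cassette, the AiE2609m enhancer is placed upstream of minBG, a minimal promoter with little activity of its own, so that transcription depends largely on the cell-type specificity of the enhancer. Neither the enhancer nor the minimal promoter is picked up by the automated feature table, but both are given in the construct name and catalogue fields and presumably occupy the unannotated region ahead of the coding sequence. The expressed gene is SYFP2, a rapidly maturing monomeric yellow fluorescent protein derived from Aequorea victoria. It is followed by WPRE3, a shortened woodchuck hepatitis virus posttranscriptional element (annotated as two WPRE fragments) that boosts expression while saving packaging space, and by the bovine growth hormone polyadenylation signal.

The construct is intended to label specific populations of brain cells and belongs to a collection of enhancer AAVs for genetic access to cortical cell types. The record does not state which population AiE2609m targets.
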