Addgene plasmid #230758: AiP2037 - pAAV-AiE2609m-minBG-SYFP2-WPRE3-BGHpA
Purpose: AiE2609m is an enhancer sequence, designed to drive AAV-mediated transgene expression in specific populations of brain cells
Depositing lab: Allen Institute for Brain Science & Bosiljka Tasic. Depositing organization: Allen Institute. Publication: A suite of enhancer AAVs and transgenic mouse lines for genetic access to cortical cell types. Ben-Simon Y, Hooper M, Narayan S, Daigle TL, Dwivedi D, Way SW, Oster A, Stafford DA, Mich JK, Taormina MJ, Martinez RA, Opitz-Araya X, Roth JR, Alexander JR, Allen S, Amster A, Arbuckle J, Ayala A, Baker PM, Bakken TE, Barcelli T, Barta S, Bendrick J, Bertagnolli D, Bielstein C, Bishwakarma P, Bowlus J, Boyer G, Brouner K, Casian B, Casper T, Chakka AB, Chakrabarty R, Chance RK, Chavan S, Clark M, Colbert K, Collman F, Daniel S, Departee M, DiValentin P, Donadio N, Dotson N, Egdorf T, Fliss T, Gabitto M, Garcia J, Gary A, Gasperini M, Gloe J, Goldy J, Gore BB, Graybuck L, Greisman N, Haeseleer F, Halterman C, Haradon Z, Hastings SD, Helback O, Ho W, Hockemeyer D, Huang C, Huff S, Hunker A, Johansen N, Jones D, Juneau Z, Kalmbach B, Kannan M, Khem S, Kussick E, Kutsal R, Larsen R, Lee C, Lee AY, Leibly M, Lenz GH, Li S, Liang E, Lusk N, Madigan Z, Malloy J, Malone J, McCue R, Melchor J, Mollenkopf T, Moosman S, Morin E, Newman D, Ng L, Ngo K, Omstead V, Otto S, Oyama A, Pena N, Pham T, Phillips E, Pom CA, Potekhina L, Ransford S, Ray PL, Rette D, Reynoldson C, Rimorin C, Rocha D, Ruiz A, Sanchez REA, Sawyer L, Sedeno-Cortes A, Sevigny JP, Shapovalova N, Shepard N, Shulga L, Sigler AR, Siverts L, Soliman S, Somasundaram S, Staats B, Stewart K, Szelenyi E, Tieu M, Trader C, Tran A, van Velthoven CTJ, Walker M, Wang Y, Weed N, Wirthlin M, Wood T, Wynalda B, Yao Z, Zhou T, Ariza J, Dee N, Reding M, Ronellenfitch K, Mufti S, Sunkin SM, Smith KA, Esposito L, Waters J, Thyagarajan B, Yao S, Lein ES, Zeng H, Levi BP, Ngai J, Ting JT, Tasic B. Cell. 2025 May 16:S0092-8674(25)00513-6. doi: 10.1016/j.cell.2025.05.002. PubMed 40403729.
Backbone
  Vector backbone: pAAV2
  Vector type: AAV
Growth in bacteria
  Bacterial resistance: Ampicillin, 100 μg/mL
  Growth temperature: 37°C
  Growth strain: NEB Stable
  Copy number: High Copy
Gene/Insert
  Gene/Insert name: SYFP2
  Species: Synthetic
  Promoter: minBG
  Cloning method: Gibson Cloning
Terms and licenses: Academic/Nonprofit Terms; Industry Terms: Not Available to Industry
How to cite: AiP2037 - pAAV-AiE2609m-minBG-SYFP2-WPRE3-BGHpA was a gift from Allen Institute for Brain Science & Bosiljka Tasic (Addgene plasmid # 230758 ; http://n2t.net/addgene:230758 ; RRID:Addgene_230758)
